Addgene plasmid #197044: pCAG-FRT-stop-FRT(FSF)- loxP-stop-loxP(LSL)-SP-HA-HRPtm-WPRE-bGHpolyA
Purpose: In situ cell-surface proteome extraction by extracellular labeling (iPEEL)
Depositing lab: Liqun Luo. Depositing organization: Stanford University. Publication: In situ cell-type-specific cell-surface proteomic profiling in mice. Shuster SA, Li J, Chon U, Sinantha-Hu MC, Luginbuhl DJ, Udeshi ND, Carey DK, Takeo YH, Xie Q, Xu C, Mani DR, Han S, Ting AY, Carr SA, Luo L. Neuron. 2022 Dec 7;110(23):3882-3896.e9. doi: 10.1016/j.neuron.2022.09.025. Epub 2022 Oct 10. PubMed 36220098.
Backbone
  Vector backbone: pBT378
  Backbone size w/o insert (bp): 6249
  Total vector size (bp): 9446
  Vector type: Mammalian Expression
Growth in bacteria
  Bacterial resistance: Ampicillin, 100 μg/mL
  Growth temperature: 30°C
  Growth strain: NEB Stable
  Copy number: High Copy
Gene/Insert 1
  Gene/Insert name: pCAG-FSF-LSL
  Species: S. cerevisiae (budding yeast); P1 bacteriophage
  Insert size (bp): 933
  Promoter: pCAG
  Cloning method: Gibson Cloning
  Sequencing primers: 5′ GGCAACGTGCTGGTTATTGT
Gene/Insert 2
  Gene/Insert name: SP-HA-HRPtm
  Species: Synthetic
  Insert size (bp): 1215
  Promoter: pCAG
  Tag / fusion protein: HA, myc
  Cloning method: Gibson Cloning
  Sequencing primers: 5′ aagctagatcgaattcggcc
Gene/Insert 3
  Gene/Insert name: WPRE-bGHpolyA
  Species: Synthetic; Woodchuck Hepatitis Virus
  Insert size (bp): 797
  Promoter: pCAG
  Cloning method: Gibson Cloning
  Sequencing primers: 5′ gctccttttacgctatgtgg
Terms and licenses: Academic/Nonprofit Terms; Industry Terms: Not Available to Industry
How to cite: pCAG-FRT-stop-FRT(FSF)- loxP-stop-loxP(LSL)-SP-HA-HRPtm-WPRE-bGHpolyA was a gift from Liqun Luo (Addgene plasmid # 197044 ; http://n2t.net/addgene:197044 ; RRID:Addgene_197044)
