[The description below was written by a language model from this plasmid's Addgene catalogue record and pLannotate feature annotations shown in this document.]
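Description:
pCAG-FRT-stop-FRT(FSF)-loxP-stop-loxP(LSL)-SP-HA-HRPtm-WPRE-bGHpolyA is a roughly 9.4 kb mammalian expression plasmid built on the pBT378 backbone, which the feature table shows to be pBluescript-like. It carries a high-copy ColE1/pUC origin, an f1 origin, lacZα and MCS remnants, T7 and T3 promoters, and an ampicillin resistance gene for selection in E. coli. The whole expression cassette is flanked by two φC31 integrase attB sites. Such sites are generally used for integrase-mediated insertion into a genomic docking locus, although the record does not state how they were used here.

Expression is driven by the CAG promoter (CMV enhancer, chicken β-actin promoter and chimeric intron). Two transcriptional stop cassettes in tandem separate it from the coding sequence. The first lies between minimal FRT sites and contains synthetic, hGH and HSV TK polyadenylation signals. The second lies between loxP sites and contains three repeats of the SV40 poly(A) signal. The payload is therefore expressed only after both FLP and Cre have excised their respective stops, giving intersectional, cell-type-specific control.

The payload is a synthetic fusion of a mouse Ig kappa-derived signal peptide, an HA tag, horseradish peroxidase and a PDGFRβ fragment that presumably provides the transmembrane anchor placing HRP on the extracellular face of the plasma membrane. The catalogue also lists a myc tag, which is not annotated in the feature table. A WPRE and a bGH poly(A) signal follow to enhance transcript processing and expression. The stated purpose is iPEEL, in situ cell-surface proteome extraction by extracellular labeling, in which surface-displayed HRP labels neighbouring cell-surface proteins for proteomic profiling of defined cell types in mice.
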