Features (pLannotate 1.2.2; 40 found; start..end, strand, type, name):
    624..1484    -  CDS            AmpR: β-lactamase; bla; confers resistance to ampicillin, carbenicillin, and related antibiotics
   1485..1589    -  promoter       AmpR promoter: bla
   1642..2070    -  rep_origin     f1 ori (sequence partly withheld): f1 bacteriophage origin of replication; arrow indicates direction of (+) strand synthesis
   2075..2232    -  CDS            lacZα (fragment): LacZα fragment of β-galactosidase; lacZ fragment
   2235..2253    +  promoter       T7 promoter: promoter for bacteriophage T7 RNA polymerase
   2262..2289    -  misc_feature   MCS (fragment): pBluescript multiple cloning site
   2304..2373    +  protein_bind   attB: attB site for the φC31 integrase (Groth et al., 2000) phage φC31 integrase
   2562..2582    -  misc_feature   MCS (fragment): pBluescript multiple cloning site
   2679..2982    +  enhancer       CMV enhancer: human cytomegalovirus immediate early enhancer
   2984..3261    +  promoter       chicken β-actin promoter: No description available
   3262..4278    +  intron         chimeric intron: chimera between introns from chicken β-actin and rabbit β-globin
   4363..4396    +  protein_bind   FRT (minimal): supports FLP-mediated excision but not integration (Turan and Bode, 2011) FLP recombinase from the Saccharomyces cerevisiae 2μ plasmid
   4442..4490    +  polyA_signal   poly(A) signal: synthetic polyadenylation signal
   4499..4975    +  polyA_signal   hGH poly(A) signal: human growth hormone polyadenylation signal
   5054..5102    +  polyA_signal   HSV TK poly(A) signal: herpes simplex virus thymidine kinase polyadenylation signal (Cole and Stacy, 1985)
   5193..5209    -  polyA_signal   bGH poly(A) signal (fragment): bovine growth hormone polyadenylation signal
   5262..5295    +  protein_bind   FRT (minimal): supports FLP-mediated excision but not integration (Turan and Bode, 2011) FLP recombinase from the Saccharomyces cerevisiae 2μ plasmid
   5310..5343    -  protein_bind   loxP: Cre-mediated recombination occurs in the 8-bp core sequence (GCATACAT). Cre recombinase
   5404..5487    +  CDS            large T antigen (fragment): large T antigen from SV40 (simian virus 40)
   5510..5644    +  polyA_signal   SV40 poly(A) signal: SV40 polyadenylation signal
   5658..5741    +  CDS            large T antigen (fragment): large T antigen from SV40 (simian virus 40)
   5764..5898    +  polyA_signal   SV40 poly(A) signal: SV40 polyadenylation signal
   5912..5995    +  CDS            large T antigen (fragment): large T antigen from SV40 (simian virus 40)
   6018..6152    +  polyA_signal   SV40 poly(A) signal: SV40 polyadenylation signal
   6181..6214    -  protein_bind   loxP: Cre-mediated recombination occurs in the 8-bp core sequence (GCATACAT). Cre recombinase
   6308..6370    +  CDS            KV3A6_MOUSE (fragment): Experimental evidence at protein level: Swiss-Prot protein existence level 1. From Mus musculus (Mouse).
   6407..7330    +  CDS            PRXC1A (fragment): PER1A_ARMRU - Also known as HPRC1. Experimental evidence at protein level: Swiss-Prot protein existence level 1. Removal of H(2)O(2), oxidation of toxic reductants, biosynthesis and degradation of lignin, suberization, auxin catabolism, response to environmental stresses such as wounding, pathogen attack and oxidative stress. These functions might be dependent on each isozyme/isoform in each plant tissue. From Armoracia rusticana (Horseradish) (Armoracia laphatifolia).
   7379..7579    +  CDS            PDGFRB (fragment): PGFRB_HUMAN - Also known as PDGFR, PDGFR1. Experimental evidence at protein level: Swiss-Prot protein existence level 1. Tyrosine-protein kinase that acts as cell-surface receptor for homodimeric PDGFB and PDGFD and for heterodimers formed by PDGFA and PDGFB, and plays an essential role in the regulation of embryonic development, cell proliferation, survival, differentiation, chemotaxis and migration. Plays an essential role in blood vessel development by promoting proliferation, migration and recruitment of pericytes and smooth muscle cells to endothelial cells. Plays a role in the migration
   7688..7718    +  misc_feature   MCS (fragment): pBluescript multiple cloning site
   7718..8306    +  misc_feature   WPRE: woodchuck hepatitis virus posttranscriptional regulatory element
   8307..8326    +  misc_feature   MCS (fragment): pBluescript multiple cloning site
   8333..8444    +  polyA_signal   bGH poly(A) signal: bovine growth hormone polyadenylation signal
   8541..8563    -  misc_feature   MCS (fragment): pBluescript multiple cloning site
   8584..8653    +  protein_bind   attB: attB site for the φC31 integrase (Groth et al., 2000) phage φC31 integrase
   8868..8886    -  promoter       T3 promoter: promoter for bacteriophage T3 RNA polymerase
   8931..8947    -  protein_bind   lac operator: The lac repressor binds to the lac operator to inhibit transcription in E. coli. This inhibition can be relieved by adding lactose or isopropyl-β-D-thiogalactopyranoside (IPTG). lac repressor encoded by lacI
   8955..8985    -  promoter       lac promoter: promoter for the E. coli lac operon
   9000..9021    -  protein_bind   CAP binding site: CAP binding activates transcription in the presence of cAMP. E. coli catabolite activator protein
   9034..9126    -  CDS            lacI (fragment): lac repressor; lacI; The lac repressor binds to the lac operator to inhibit transcription in E. coli. This inhibition can be relieved by adding lactose or isopropyl-β-D-thiogalactopyranoside (IPTG).
   9309..453     -  rep_origin     ori (across the origin): high-copy-number ColE1/pMB1/pBR322/pUC origin of replication
>Addgene plasmid #197044 | pCAG-FRT-stop-FRT(FSF)- loxP-stop-loxP(LSL)-SP-HA-HRPtm-WPRE-bGHpolyA | addgene full sequence | sequence record 391041 | Addgene Partial NGS Result
CTGCCGCTTACCGGATACCTGTCCGCCTTTCTCCCTTCGGGAAGCGTGGCGCTTTCTCATAGCTCACGCT
GTAGGTATCTCAGTTCGGTGTAGGTCGTTCGCTCCAAGCTGGGCTGTGTGCACGAACCCCCCGTTCAGCC
CGACCGCTGCGCCTTATCCGGTAACTATCGTCTTGAGTCCAACCCGGTAAGACACGACTTATCGCCACTG
GCAGCAGCCACTGGTAACAGGATTAGCAGAGCGAGGTATGTAGGCGGTGCTACAGAGTTCTTGAAGTGGT
GGCCTAACTACGGCTACACTAGAAGAACAGTATTTGGTATCTGCGCTCTGCTGAAGCCAGTTACCTTCGG
AAAAAGAGTTGGTAGCTCTTGATCCGGCAAACAAACCACCGCTGGTAGCGGTGGTTTTTTTGTTTGCAAG
CAGCAGATTACGCGCAGAAAAAAAGGATCTCAAGAAGATCCTTTGATCTTTTCTACGGGGTCTGACGCTC
AGTGGAACGAAAACTCACGTTAAGGGATTTTGGTCATGAGATTATCAAAAAGGATCTTCACCTAGATCCT
TTTAAATTAAAAATGAAGTTTTAAATCAATCTAAAGTATATATGAGTAAACTTGGTCTGACAGTTACCAA
TGCTTAATCAGTGAGGCACCTATCTCAGCGATCTGTCTATTTCGTTCATCCATAGTTGCCTGACTCCCCG
TCGTGTAGATAACTACGATACGGGAGGGCTTACCATCTGGCCCCAGTGCTGCAATGATACCGCGAGACCC
ACGCTCACCGGCTCCAGATTTATCAGCAATAAACCAGCCAGCCGGAAGGGCCGAGCGCAGAAGTGGTCCT
GCAACTTTATCCGCCTCCATCCAGTCTATTAATTGTTGCCGGGAAGCTAGAGTAAGTAGTTCGCCAGTTA
ATAGTTTGCGCAACGTTGTTGCCATTGCTACAGGCATCGTGGTGTCACGCTCGTCGTTTGGTATGGCTTC
ATTCAGCTCCGGTTCCCAACGATCAAGGCGAGTTACATGATCCCCCATGTTGTGCAAAAAAGCGGTTAGC
TCCTTCGGTCCTCCGATCGTTGTCAGAAGTAAGTTGGCCGCAGTGTTATCACTCATGGTTATGGCAGCAC
TGCATAATTCTCTTACTGTCATGCCATCCGTAAGATGCTTTTCTGTGACTGGTGAGTACTCAACCAAGTC
ATTCTGAGAATAGTGTATGCGGCGACCGAGTTGCTCTTGCCCGGCGTCAATACGGGATAATACCGCGCCA
CATAGCAGAACTTTAAAAGTGCTCATCATTGGAAAACGTTCTTCGGGGCGAAAACTCTCAAGGATCTTAC
CGCTGTTGAGATCCAGTTCGATGTAACCCACTCGTGCACCCAACTGATCTTCAGCATCTTTTACTTTCAC
CAGCGTTTCTGGGTGAGCAAAAACAGGAAGGCAAAATGCCGCAAAAAAGGGAATAAGGGCGACACGGAAA
TGTTGAATACTCATACTCTTCCTTTTTCAATATTATTGAAGCATTTATCAGGGTTATTGTCTCATGAGCG
GATACATATTTGAATGTATTTAGAAAAATAAACAAATAGGGGTTCCGCGCACATTTCCCCGAAAAGTGCC
ACCTAAATTGTAAGCGTTAATATTTTGTTAAAATTCGCGTTAAATTTTTGTTAAATCAGCTCATTTTTTA
ACCAATAGGCCGAAATCGGCAAAATCCCTTATAAATCAAAAGAATAGACCGAGATAGGGT
[37 nt withheld, positions 1741-1777]
AAAGAACGTGGACTCCAACGTCAAAGG
[49 nt withheld, positions 1805-1853]
T
[91 nt withheld, positions 1855-1945]
G
[124 nt withheld, positions 1947-2070]
CCCATTCGCCATTCAGGCTGCGCAACTGTTGGGAAGGGCGATCGGTGCGGGCCTCTTCGCTATTACGCCA
GCTGGCGAAAGGGGGATGTGCTGCAAGGCGATTAAGTTGGGTAACGCCAGGGTTTTCCCAGTCACGACGT
TGTAAAACGACGGCCAGTGAATTGTAATACGACTCACTATAGGGCGAATTGGGTACCGGGCCCCCCCTCG
AGGTCGACGATGTAGGTCACGGTCTCGAAGCCGCGGTGCGGGTGCCAGGGCGTGCCCTTGGGCTCCCCGG
GCGCGTACTCCACCTCACCCATCTGGTCCATCATGATGAACGGGTCGAGGTGGCGGTAGTTGATCCCGGC
GAACGCGCGGCGCACCGGGAAGCCCTCGCCCTCGAAACCGCTGGGCGCGGTGGTCACGGTGAGCACGGGA
CGTGCGACGGCGTCGGCGGGTGCGGATACGCGGGGCAGCGTCAGCGGGTTCTCGACGGTCACGGCGGGCA
TGTCGACGGTATCGATAAGCTTCCCTTAATTAACCGTTTAAACAATTCTGCAGGAATCTAGTTATTAATA
GTAATCAATTACGGGGTCATTAGTTCATAGCCCATATATGGAGTTCCGCGTTACATAACTTACGGTAAAT
GGCCCGCCTGGCTGACCGCCCAACGACCCCCGCCCATTGACGTCAATAATGACGTATGTTCCCATAGTAA
CGCCAATAGGGACTTTCCATTGACGTCAATGGGTGGAGTATTTACGGTAAACTGCCCACTTGGCAGTACA
TCAAGTGTATCATATGCCAAGTACGCCCCCTATTGACGTCAATGACGGTAAATGGCCCGCCTGGCATTAT
GCCCAGTACATGACCTTATGGGACTTTCCTACTTGGCAGTACATCTACGTATTAGTCATCGCTATTACCA
TGGTCGAGGTGAGCCCCACGTTCTGCTTCACTCTCCCCATCTCCCCCCCCTCCCCACCCCCAATTTTGTA
TTTATTTATTTTTTAATTATTTTGTGCAGCGATGGGGGCGGGGGGGGGGGGGGGGCGCGCGCCRGGSGGG
GCGGGGCGGGGSGRGGGGSGGGGCGGGGCGAGGCGGAGAGGTGCGGCGGCAGCCAATCAGAGCGGCGCGC
TCCGAAAGTTTCCTTTTATGGCGAGGCGGCGGCGGCGGCGGCCCTATAAAAAGCGAAGCGCGCGGCGGGC
GGGAGTCGCTGCGCGCTGCCTTCGCCCCGTGCCCCGCTCCGCCGCCGCCTCGCGCCGCCCGCCCCGGCTC
TGACTGACCGCGTTACTCCCACAGGTGAGCGGGCGGGACGGCCCTTCTCCTCCGGGCTGTAATTAGCGCT
TGGTTTAATGACGGCTTGTTTCTTTTCTGTGGCTGCGTGAAAGCCTTGAGGGGCTCCGGGAGGGCCCTTT
GTGCGGGGGGAGCGGCTCGGGGGGTGCGTGCGTGTGTGTGTGCGTGGGGAGCGCCGCGTGCGGCTCCGCG
CTGCCCGGCGGCTGTGAGCGCTGCGGGCGCGGCGCGGGGCTTTGTGCGCTCCGCAGTGTGCGCGAGGGGA
GCGCGGCCGGGGGCGGTGCCCCGCGGTGCGGGGGGGGCTGCGAGGGGAACAAAGGCTGCGTGCGGGGTGT
GTGCGTGGGGGGGTGAGCAGGGGGTGTGGGCGCGTCGGTCGGGCTGCAACCCCCCCTGCACCCCCCTCCC
CGAGTTGCTGAGCACGGCCCGGCTTCGGGTGCGGGGCTCCGTACGGGGCGTGGCGCGGGGCTCGCCGTGC
CGGGCGGGGGGTGGCGGCAGGTGGGGGTGCCGGGCGGGGCGGGGCCGCCTCGGGCCGGGGRGGGCTCGGG
GGRGGGGCGCGGCGGCCCCCGGAGCGCCGGCGGCTGTCGAGGCGCGGCGAGCCGCAGCCATTGCCTTTTA
TGGTAATCGTGCGAGAGGGCGCAGGGACTTCCTTTGTCCCAAATCTGTGCGGAGCCGAAATCTGGGAGGC
GCCGCCGCACCCCCTCTAGCGGGCGCGGGGCGAAGCGGTGCGGCGCCGGCAGGAAGGAAATGGGCGGGGA
GGGCCTTCGTGCGTCGCCGCGCCGCCGTCCCCTTCTCCCTCTCCAGCCTCGGGGCTGTCCGCGGGGGGAC
GGCTGCCTTCGGGGGGGACGGGGCAGGGCGGGGTTCGGCTTCTGGCGTGTGACCGGCGGCTCTAGAGCCT
CTGCTAACCATGTTCATGCCTTCTTCTTTTTCCTACAGCTCCTGGGCAACGTGCTGGTTATTGTGCTGTC
TCATCATTTTGGCAAAGAATTGATTTGATACCGCGGGCCCGGGCTATTCGAAGAAGTTCCTATTCTCTAG
AAAGTATAGGAACTTCCCTCAGCACCATGGCTAGCGGCAGCCTCGGAGTTTGAATAGATAGAATAAAATA
TCTTTATTTTCATTCCATCTGTGTGTTGGTTTTTTGTGTGAGATCTACGGGTGGCATCCCTGTGACCCCT
CCCCAGTGCCTCTCCTGGCCCTGGAAGTTGCCACTCCAGTGCCCACCAGCCTTGTCCTAATAAAATTAAG
TTGCATCATTTTGTCTGACTAGGTGTCCTTCTATAATATTATGGGGTGGAGGGGGGTGGTATGGAGCAAG
GGGCAAGTTGGGAAGACAACCTGTAGGGCCTGCGGGGTCTATTGGGAACCAAGCTGGAGTGCAGTGGCAC
AATCTTGGCTCACTGCAATCTCCGCCTCCTGGGTTCAAGCGATTCTCATGCCTCAGGCTCCCGAGTTGTT
GGGATTCCAGGCATGCATGACCAGGCTCAGCTAATTTTTGTTTTTTTGGTAGAGACGGGGTTTCACCATA
TTGGCCAGGCTGGTCTCCAACTCCTAATCTCAGGTGATCTACCCACCTTGGCCTCCCAAATTGCTGGGAT
TACAGGCGTGAACCACTGCTCCCTTCCCTGTCCTTCTGCCTCAGCTAATTGAGTAGGGGGGAGGCTAACT
GAAACACGGAAGGAGACAATACCGGAAGGAACCCGCGCTATGACGGCAATAAAAAGACAGAATAAAACGC
ACGGGTGTTGGGTCGTTTGTTCATAAACGCGGGGTTCGGTCCCAGGGCTGGCACTCTGTCGATACCCCAC
CGAGACCCCATTGGGGCCAATACGCCCGCGTTTCTTCCTTTTCCCCACCCCACCCCCCAAGTTCGGGTGA
AGGCCCAGGGCTCGCAGCCAACGTCGGGGCGGCAGGCCGTGGAAGTTCCTATTCTCTAGAAAGTATAGGA
ACTTCCTCGAGATTTAAATATAACTTCGTATAATGTATGCTATACGAAGTTATTCGCGATGAATAAATGA
AAGCTTGCAGATCTGCGACTCTAGAGGATCTGCGACTCTAGAGGATCATAATCAGCCATACCACATTTGT
AGAGGTTTTACTTGCTTTAAAAAACCTCCCACACCTCCCCCTGAACCTGAAACATAAAATGAATGCAATT
GTTGTTGTTAACTTGTTTATTGCAGCTTATAATGGTTACAAATAAAGCAATAGCATCACAAATTTCACAA
ATAAAGCATTTTTTTCACTGCATTCTAGTTGTGGTTTGTCCAAACTCATCAATGTATCTTATCATGTCTG
GATCTGCGACTCTAGAGGATCATAATCAGCCATACCACATTTGTAGAGGTTTTACTTGCTTTAAAAAACC
TCCCACACCTCCCCCTGAACCTGAAACATAAAATGAATGCAATTGTTGTTGTTAACTTGTTTATTGCAGC
TTATAATGGTTACAAATAAAGCAATAGCATCACAAATTTCACAAATAAAGCATTTTTTTCACTGCATTCT
AGTTGTGGTTTGTCCAAACTCATCAATGTATCTTATCATGTCTGGATCTGCGACTCTAGAGGATCATAAT
CAGCCATACCACATTTGTAGAGGTTTTACTTGCTTTAAAAAACCTCCCACACCTCCCCCTGAACCTGAAA
CATAAAATGAATGCAATTGTTGTTGTTAACTTGTTTATTGCAGCTTATAATGGTTACAAATAAAGCAATA
GCATCACAAATTTCACAAATAAAGCATTTTTTTCACTGCATTCTAGTTGTGGTTTGTCCAAACTCATCAA
TGTATCTTATCATGTCTGGATCCCCATCAAGCTGATCCGGAACCCTTAATATAACTTCGTATAATGTATG
CTATACGAAGTTATTAGGTCCCTCGACCTGCAGCCCAAGCTAGATCGAATTCGGCCGGCCTTCACGTGTT
GCACTTAACGCGTTAAGTGCAACACGATCCCGCCACCATGGAGACTGATACATTGCTGCTGTGGGTACTT
CTCCTCTGGGTCCCCGGCTCTACAGGCGACTATCCTTACGATGTCCCAGATTATGCTGGAGCTCAACAGC
TGACCCCAACCTTCTACGACAATTCATGTCCAAACGTCTCCAACATTGTTAGGGACACTATAGTTAACGA
ACTGAGATCAGATCCTCGCATTGCCGCTTCAATTCTGCGACTGCACTTCCATGATTGTTTCGTTAATGGC
TGCGACGCTTCAATCCTGCTTGACAATACTACCTCATTTAGGACAGAGAAGGACGCTTTTGGAAATGCCA
ATTCTGCAAGAGGCTTCCCAGTGATAGACAGAATGAAGGCAGCAGTCGAGAGTGCTTGCCCTCGCACCGT
TAGCTGTGCTGACCTTCTGACCATTGCTGCTCAGCAGTCTGTAACTCTCGCAGGTGGCCCCTCATGGAGG
GTCCCCCTGGGCCGAAGAGATTCACTTCAGGCCTTCCTCGATTTGGCCAATGCTAACCTGCCAGCACCCT
TTTTCACTCTGCCTCAGCTCAAAGATTCTTTCAGAAATGTAGGTCTCAATCGATCTAGCGACCTCGTAGC
CTTGTCAGGAGGACACACATTCGGAAAAAACCAGTGTCGATTTATTATGGACAGGCTCTATAACTTCAGC
AATACTGGCCTTCCTGACCCCACCTTGAACACAACATACCTTCAAACTCTCAGAGGTCTCTGCCCCCTTA
ACGGTAACCTTAGTGCACTGGTGGACTTCGATCTTCGGACCCCCACCATCTTCGACAATAAATACTACGT
GAATCTCGAAGAACAAAAGGGTCTTATACAAAGTGACCAAGAGCTTTTCTCTTCCCCCAACGCTACTGAC
ACAATACCATTGGTGAGATCATTCGCCAACTCCACCCAGACCTTCTTTAATGCTTTTGTGGAAGCTATGG
ACCGCATGGGTAACATCACTCCTTTGACTGGCACCCAAGGGCAAATACGCCTGAACTGCCGCGTCGTGAA
TAGCAACTCTCCACGCTTGCAAGTTGACGAACAGAAACTTATCAGTGAGGAGGACCTTAATGCCGTGGGC
CAAGACACACAGGAAGTCATAGTTGTACCACATAGTCTTCCATTCAAGGTAGTAGTCATATCCGCCATTC
TTGCTCTCGTCGTATTGACAATTATTAGCCTGATTATTCTGATCATGCTCTGGCAAAAAAAGCCACGCGG
TTCTGGAAAATCACGCATAACCTCAGAAGGGGAATATATTCCACTGGACCAGATCGATATTAATGTGGGG
TCCGGGTTTTGTTATGAGAATGAGGTGGGGTCTGGATAAGAATTGTGTTGCACTTAACGCGTTAAGTGCA
ACACGTGAAGGCCGGCCCTGCAGGAATTCGATATCAAGCTTATCGATAATCAACCTCTGGATTACAAAAT
TTGTGAAAGATTGACTGGTATTCTTAACTATGTTGCTCCTTTTACGCTATGTGGATACGCTGCTTTAATG
CCTTTGTATCATGCTATTGCTTCCCGTATGGCTTTCATTTTCTCCTCCTTGTATAAATCCTGGTTGCTGT
CTCTTTATGAGGAGTTGTGGCCCGTTGTCAGGCAACGTGGCGTGGTGTGCACTGTGTTTGCTGACGCAAC
CCCCACTGGTTGGGGCATTGCCACCACCTGTCAGCTCCTTTCCGGGACTTTCGCTTTCCCCCTCCCTATT
GCCACGGCGGAACTCATCGCCGCCTGCCTTGCCCGCTGCTGGACAGGGGCTCGGCTGTTGGGCACTGACA
ATTCCGTGGTGTTGTCGGGGAAATCATCGTCCTTTCCTTGGCTGCTCGCCTGTGTTGCCACCTGGATTCT
GCGCGGGACGTCCTTCTGCTACGTCCCTTCGGCCCTCAATCCAGCGGACCTTCCTTCCCGCGGCCTGCTG
CCGGCTCTGCGGCCTCTTCCGCGTCTTCGCCTTCGCCCTCAGACGAGTCGGATCTCCCTTTGGGCCGCCT
CCCCGCATCGATACCGTCGACCTCGACCTCGACTGTGCCTTCTAGTTGCCAGCCATCTGTTGTTTGCCCC
TCCCCCGTGCCTTCCTTGACCCTGGAAGGTGCCACTCCCACTGTCCTTTCCTAATAAAATGAGGAAATTG
CATCGCATTGTCTGAGTAGGTGTCATTCTATTCTGGGGGGTGGGGTGGGGCAGGACAGCAAGGGGGAGGA
TTGGGAAGACAATGGCAGGCATGCTGGGGAACTAGTTCTAGAGCGGCCGCCACTCGACGATGTAGGTCAC
GGTCTCGAAGCCGCGGTGCGGGTGCCAGGGCGTGCCCTTGGGCTCCCCGGGCGCGTACTCCACCTCACCC
ATCTGGTCCATCATGATGAACGGGTCGAGGTGGCGGTAGTTGATCCCGGCGAACGCGCGGCGCACCGGGA
AGCCCTCGCCCTCGAAACCGCTGGGCGCGGTGGTCACGGTGAGCACGGGACGTGCGACGGCGTCGGCGGG
TGCGGATACGCGGGGCAGCGTCAGCGGGTTCTCGACGGTCACGGCGGGCATGTCGAGTGGAGCTCCAGCT
TTTGTTCCCTTTAGTGAGGGTTAATTTCGAGCTTGGCGTAATCATGGTCATAGCTGTTTCCTGTGTGAAA
TTGTTATCCGCTCACAATTCCACACAACATACGAGCCGGAAGCATAAAGTGTAAAGCCTGGGGTGCCTAA
TGAGTGAGCTAACTCACATTAATTGCGTTGCGCTCACTGCCCGCTTTCCAGTCGGGAAACCTGTCGTGCC
AGCTGCATTAATGAATCGGCCAACGCGCGGGGAGAGGCGGTTTGCGTATTGGGCGCTCTTCCGCTTCCTC
GCTCACTGACTCGCTGCGCTCGGTCGTTCGGCTGCGGCGAGCGGTATCAGCTCACTCAAAGGCGGTAATA
CGGTTATCCACAGAATCAGGGGATAACGCAGGAAAGAACATGTGAGCAAAAGGCCAGCAAAAGGCCAGGA
ACCGTAAAAAGGCCGCGTTGCTGGCGTTTTTCCATAGGCTCCGCCCCCCTGACGAGCATCACAAAAATCG
ACGCTCAAGTCAGAGGTGGCGAAACCCGACAGGACTATAAAGATACCAGGCGTTTCCCCCTGGAAGCTCC
CTCGTGCGCTCTCCTGTTCCGACC
